Addgene plasmid #77685: PFKFB2 gRNA (BRDN0001145863)
Purpose: 3rd generation lentiviral gRNA plasmid targeting human PFKFB2
Depositing lab: John Doench & David Root. Depositing organization: Broad Institute. Publication: Optimized sgRNA design to maximize activity and minimize off-target effects of CRISPR-Cas9. Doench JG, Fusi N, Sullender M, Hegde M, Vaimberg EW, Donovan KF, Smith I, Tothova Z, Wilen C, Orchard R, Virgin HW, Listgarten J, Root DE. Nat Biotechnol. 2016 Jan 18. doi: 10.1038/nbt.3437. PubMed 26780180.
Backbone
  Vector backbone: lentiGuide-Puro
  Backbone manufacturer: Zhang Lab (Addgene plasmid # 52963)
  Vector type: Mammalian Expression, Lentiviral, CRISPR
  Selectable markers: Puromycin
Growth in bacteria
  Bacterial resistance: Ampicillin, 100 μg/mL
  Growth temperature: 37°C
  Growth strain: DH5alpha
  Copy number: High Copy
Gene/Insert
  Gene/Insert name: PFKFB2 (alt names: PFKFB2; NM_001018053.1)
  gRNA/shRNA sequence: TGTTAAGGCGTATCTCACTG
  Species: H. sapiens (human)
  Entrez Gene: PFKFB2 (a.k.a. PFK-2/FBPase-2)
  Promoter: hU6
  Cloning method: Unknown
  Sequencing primers: 5′ U6-F; 3′ pS2-R
Terms and licenses: Academic/Nonprofit Terms; Industry Terms: Not Available to Industry
Depositor comments: The gRNA was designed to target the following Genbank reference sequence(s): NM_001018053.1,NM_006212.2. Note that this plasmid does NOT contain Cas9. It should be used in conjunction with lentiCas9-Blast (Addgene #52962) or otherwise with cell lines already expressing Cas9. Browse the full kinome gRNA library at http://www.addgene.org/pooled-library/broadgpp-human-kinome/ or visit http://www.broadinstitute.org/rnai/public/ for detailed protocols and information.
How to cite: PFKFB2 gRNA (BRDN0001145863) was a gift from John Doench & David Root (Addgene plasmid # 77685 ; http://n2t.net/addgene:77685 ; RRID:Addgene_77685)
