[The description below was written by a language model from this plasmid's Addgene catalogue record and pLannotate feature annotations shown in this document.]
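Description:
PFKFB2 gRNA (BRDN0001145863) is a third-generation lentiviral CRISPR guide plasmid built on the lentiGuide-Puro backbone, carrying a single guide RNA directed against human PFKFB2 (also known as PFK-2/FBPase-2). In bacteria it is maintained at high copy through a ColE1/pUC-type origin and selected with ampicillin via the β-lactamase gene. The backbone also carries an f1 origin, an SV40 origin and poly(A) signal, and remnants of lac and phage promoter elements typical of the parent cloning vector.

The lentiviral transfer cassette starts with an RSV promoter fused to a truncated HIV-1 5' LTR, which allows Tat-independent production of genomic RNA. This is followed by the Ψ packaging signal with a gag fragment, the Rev response element for nuclear export, and a central polypurine tract that aids nuclear import. It ends in a ΔU3 self-inactivating 3' LTR. Within this unit, a human U6 RNA polymerase III promoter drives the PFKFB2-specific spacer joined to the Streptococcus pyogenes guide RNA scaffold. A separate EF-1α promoter with its intron A expresses puromycin N-acetyltransferase, allowing selection of transduced mammalian cells, and a WPRE downstream enhances transcript expression.

The plasmid does not encode Cas9, so it has to be used with a separate Cas9 vector or in cells that already express the nuclease. The guide was designed against two PFKFB2 reference transcripts and belongs to a human kinome gRNA collection, made in connection with work on optimised sgRNA design. It is suited to targeted knockout of PFKFB2 in human cells.
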