Features (pLannotate 1.2.2; 29 found; start..end, strand, type, name):
     14..80      +  CDS            small t antigen (fragment): SV40 (simian virus 40) small t antigen
    106..317     +  promoter       EF-1α core promoter: core promoter for human elongation factor EF-1α
    318..1256    +  intron         EF-1α intron A: intron upstream of the start codon of human EF-1α
   1278..1877    +  CDS            PuroR (fragment): puromycin N-acetyltransferase; pac from Streptomyces; confers resistance to puromycin
   1893..2481    +  misc_feature   WPRE: woodchuck hepatitis virus posttranscriptional regulatory element
   2532..2551    +  misc_feature   cPPT/CTS (fragment): central polypurine tract and central termination sequence of HIV-1
   2553..2786    +  LTR            3' LTR (ΔU3): self-inactivating 3' long terminal repeat (LTR) from HIV-1
   2864..2985    +  polyA_signal   SV40 poly(A) signal: SV40 polyadenylation signal
   3025..3160    +  rep_origin     SV40 ori: SV40 origin of replication
   3181..3199    -  promoter       T7 promoter: promoter for bacteriophage T7 RNA polymerase
   3207..3362    +  CDS            lacZα (fragment): LacZα fragment of β-galactosidase; lacZ fragment
   3367..3795    +  rep_origin     f1 ori (sequence partly withheld): f1 bacteriophage origin of replication; arrow indicates direction of (+) strand synthesis
   3848..3952    +  promoter       AmpR promoter: bla
   3953..4813    +  CDS            AmpR: β-lactamase; bla; confers resistance to ampicillin, carbenicillin, and related antibiotics
   4984..5572    +  rep_origin     ori: high-copy-number ColE1/pMB1/pBR322/pUC origin of replication
   5755..5847    +  CDS            lacI (fragment): lac repressor; lacI; The lac repressor binds to the lac operator to inhibit transcription in E. coli. This inhibition can be relieved by adding lactose or isopropyl-β-D-thiogalactopyranoside (IPTG).
   5860..5881    +  protein_bind   CAP binding site: CAP binding activates transcription in the presence of cAMP. E. coli catabolite activator protein
   5896..5926    +  promoter       lac promoter: promoter for the E. coli lac operon
   5934..5950    +  protein_bind   lac operator: The lac repressor binds to the lac operator to inhibit transcription in E. coli. This inhibition can be relieved by adding lactose or isopropyl-β-D-thiogalactopyranoside (IPTG). lac repressor encoded by lacI
   5995..6013    +  promoter       T3 promoter: promoter for bacteriophage T3 RNA polymerase
   6041..6267    +  promoter       RSV promoter: Rous sarcoma virus enhancer/promoter
   6268..6448    +  LTR            5' LTR (truncated): truncated 5' long terminal repeat (LTR) from HIV-1
   6495..6620    +  misc_feature   HIV-1 Ψ: packaging signal of human immunodeficiency virus type 1
   6604..6967    +  CDS            HIV-1 gag (fragment): gag protein from human immunodeficiency virus 1; gag
   7113..7346    +  misc_feature   RRE: The Rev response element (RRE) of HIV-1 allows for Rev-dependent mRNA export from the nucleus to the cytoplasm.
   7723..7749    +  CDS            Rev (fragment): human immunodeficiency virus 1 (HIV-1) Rev protein; rev; enhances nuclear export of unspliced and incompletely spliced viral mRNAs
   7753..7993    +  promoter       U6 promoter: RNA polymerase III promoter for human U6 snRNA
   8023..8098    +  misc_RNA       gRNA scaffold: guide RNA scaffold for the Streptococcus pyogenes CRISPR/Cas9 system
   8154..8271    +  misc_feature   cPPT/CTS: central polypurine tract and central termination sequence of HIV-1
>Addgene plasmid #77685 | PFKFB2 gRNA (BRDN0001145863) | addgene full sequence | sequence record 188236 | Addgene Assembled Sequence
CCCGGGTGCAAAGATGGATAAAGTTTTAAACAGAGAGGAATCTTTGCAGCTAATGGACCTTCTAGGTCTT
GAAAGGAGTGGGAATTGGCTCCGGTGCCCGTCAGTGGGCAGAGCGCACATCGCCCACAGTCCCCGAGAAG
TTGGGGGGAGGGGTCGGCAATTGATCCGGTGCCTAGAGAAGGTGGCGCGGGGTAAACTGGGAAAGTGATG
TCGTGTACTGGCTCCGCCTTTTTCCCGAGGGTGGGGGAGAACCGTATATAAGTGCAGTAGTCGCCGTGAA
CGTTCTTTTTCGCAACGGGTTTGCCGCCAGAACACAGGTAAGTGCCGTGTGTGGTTCCCGCGGGCCTGGC
CTCTTTACGGGTTATGGCCCTTGCGTGCCTTGAATTACTTCCACCTGGCTGCAGTACGTGATTCTTGATC
CCGAGCTTCGGGTTGGAAGTGGGTGGGAGAGTTCGAGGCCTTGCGCTTAAGGAGCCCCTTCGCCTCGTGC
TTGAGTTGAGGCCTGGCCTGGGCGCTGGGGCCGCCGCGTGCGAATCTGGTGGCACCTTCGCGCCTGTCTC
GCTGCTTTCGATAAGTCTCTAGCCATTTAAAATTTTTGATGACCTGCTGCGACGCTTTTTTTCTGGCAAG
ATAGTCTTGTAAATGCGGGCCAAGATCTGCACACTGGTATTTCGGTTTTTGGGGCCGCGGGCGGCGACGG
GGCCCGTGCGTCCCAGCGCACATGTTCGGCGAGGCGGGGCCTGCGAGCGCGGCCACCGAGAATCGGACGG
GGGTAGTCTCAAGCTGGCCGGCCTGCTCTGGTGCCTGGCCTCGCGCCGCCGTGTATCGCCCCGCCCTGGG
CGGCAAGGCTGGCCCGGTCGGCACCAGTTGCGTGAGCGGAAAGATGGCCGCTTCCCGGCCCTGCTGCAGG
GAGCTCAAAATGGAGGACGCGGCGCTCGGGAGAGCGGGCGGGTGAGTCACCCACACAAAGGAAAAGGGCC
TTTCCGTCCTCAGCCGTCGCTTCATGTGACTCCACGGAGTACCGGGCGCCGTCCAGGCACCTCGATTAGT
TCTCGAGCTTTTGGAGTACGTCGTCTTTAGGTTGGGGGGAGGGGTTTTATGCGATGGAGTTTCCCCACAC
TGAGTGGGTGGAGACTGAAGTTAGGCCAGCTTGGCACTTGATGTAATTCTCCTTGGAATTTGCCCTTTTT
GAGTTTGGATCTTGGTTCATTCTCAAGCCTCAGACAGTGGTTCAAAGTTTTTTTCTTCCATTTCAGGTGT
CGTGACGTACGGCCACCATGACCGAGTACAAGCCCACGGTGCGCCTCGCCACCCGCGACGACGTCCCCAG
GGCCGTACGCACCCTCGCCGCCGCGTTCGCCGACTACCCCGCCACGCGCCACACCGTCGATCCGGACCGC
CACATCGAGCGGGTCACCGAGCTGCAAGAACTCTTCCTCACGCGCGTCGGGCTCGACATCGGCAAGGTGT
GGGTCGCGGACGACGGCGCCGCCGTGGCGGTCTGGACCACGCCGGAGAGCGTCGAAGCGGGGGCGGTGTT
CGCCGAGATCGGCCCGCGCATGGCCGAGTTGAGCGGTTCCCGGCTGGCCGCGCAGCAACAGATGGAAGGC
CTCCTGGCGCCGCACCGGCCCAAGGAGCCCGCGTGGTTCCTGGCCACCGTCGGAGTCTCGCCCGACCACC
AGGGCAAGGGTCTGGGCAGCGCCGTCGTGCTCCCCGGAGTGGAGGCGGCCGAGCGCGCCGGGGTGCCCGC
CTTCCTGGAGACCTCCGCGCCCCGCAACCTCCCCTTCTACGAGCGGCTCGGCTTCACCGTCACCGCCGAC
GTCGAGGTGCCCGAAGGACCGCGCACCTGGTGCATGACCCGCAAGCCCGGTGCCTGAACGCGTTAAGTCG
ACAATCAACCTCTGGATTACAAAATTTGTGAAAGATTGACTGGTATTCTTAACTATGTTGCTCCTTTTAC
GCTATGTGGATACGCTGCTTTAATGCCTTTGTATCATGCTATTGCTTCCCGTATGGCTTTCATTTTCTCC
TCCTTGTATAAATCCTGGTTGCTGTCTCTTTATGAGGAGTTGTGGCCCGTTGTCAGGCAACGTGGCGTGG
TGTGCACTGTGTTTGCTGACGCAACCCCCACTGGTTGGGGCATTGCCACCACCTGTCAGCTCCTTTCCGG
GACTTTCGCTTTCCCCCTCCCTATTGCCACGGCGGAACTCATCGCCGCCTGCCTTGCCCGCTGCTGGACA
GGGGCTCGGCTGTTGGGCACTGACAATTCCGTGGTGTTGTCGGGGAAATCATCGTCCTTTCCTTGGCTGC
TCGCCTGTGTTGCCACCTGGATTCTGCGCGGGACGTCCTTCTGCTACGTCCCTTCGGCCCTCAATCCAGC
GGACCTTCCTTCCCGCGGCCTGCTGCCGGCTCTGCGGCCTCTTCCGCGTCTTCGCCTTCGCCCTCAGACG
AGTCGGATCTCCCTTTGGGCCGCCTCCCCGCGTCGACTTTAAGACCAATGACTTACAAGGCAGCTGTAGA
TCTTAGCCACTTTTTAAAAGAAAAGGGGGGACTGGAAGGGCTAATTCACTCCCAACGAAGACAAGATCTG
CTTTTTGCTTGTACTGGGTCTCTCTGGTTAGACCAGATCTGAGCCTGGGAGCTCTCTGGCTAACTAGGGA
ACCCACTGCTTAAGCCTCAATAAAGCTTGCCTTGAGTGCTTCAAGTAGTGTGTGCCCGTCTGTTGTGTGA
CTCTGGTAACTAGAGATCCCTCAGACCCTTTTAGTCAGTGTGGAAAATCTCTAGCAGTACGTATAGTAGT
TCATGTCATCTTATTATTCAGTATTTATAACTTGCAAAGAAATGAATATCAGAGAGTGAGAGGAACTTGT
TTATTGCAGCTTATAATGGTTACAAATAAAGCAATAGCATCACAAATTTCACAAATAAAGCATTTTTTTC
ACTGCATTCTAGTTGTGGTTTGTCCAAACTCATCAATGTATCTTATCATGTCTGGCTCTAGCTATCCCGC
CCCTAACTCCGCCCATCCCGCCCCTAACTCCGCCCAGTTCCGCCCATTCTCCGCCCCATGGCTGACTAAT
TTTTTTTATTTATGCAGAGGCCGAGGCCGCCTCGGCCTCTGAGCTATTCCAGAAGTAGTGAGGAGGCTTT
TTTGGAGGCCTAGGGACGTACCCAATTCGCCCTATAGTGAGTCGTATTACGCGCGCTCACTGGCCGTCGT
TTTACAACGTCGTGACTGGGAAAACCCTGGCGTTACCCAACTTAATCGCCTTGCAGCACATCCCCCTTTC
GCCAGCTGGCGTAATAGCGAAGAGGCCCGCACCGATCGCCCTTCCCAACAGTTGCGCAGCCTGAATGGCG
AATGGG
[124 nt withheld, positions 3367-3490]
C
[91 nt withheld, positions 3492-3582]
A
[49 nt withheld, positions 3584-3632]
CCTTTGACGTTGGAGTCCACGTTCTTT
[37 nt withheld, positions 3660-3696]
ACCCTATCTCGGTCTATTCTTTTGATTTATAAGGGATTTTGCCGATTTCGGCCTATTGGTTAAAAAATGA
GCTGATTTAACAAAAATTTAACGCGAATTTTAACAAAATATTAACGCTTACAATTTAGGTGGCACTTTTC
GGGGAAATGTGCGCGGAACCCCTATTTGTTTATTTTTCTAAATACATTCAAATATGTATCCGCTCATGAG
ACAATAACCCTGATAAATGCTTCAATAATATTGAAAAAGGAAGAGTATGAGTATTCAACATTTCCGTGTC
GCCCTTATTCCCTTTTTTGCGGCATTTTGCCTTCCTGTTTTTGCTCACCCAGAAACGCTGGTGAAAGTAA
AAGATGCTGAAGATCAGTTGGGTGCACGAGTGGGTTACATCGAACTGGATCTCAACAGCGGTAAGATCCT
TGAGAGTTTTCGCCCCGAAGAACGTTTTCCAATGATGAGCACTTTTAAAGTTCTGCTATGTGGCGCGGTA
TTATCCCGTATTGACGCCGGGCAAGAGCAACTCGGTCGCCGCATACACTATTCTCAGAATGACTTGGTTG
AGTACTCACCAGTCACAGAAAAGCATCTTACGGATGGCATGACAGTAAGAGAATTATGCAGTGCTGCCAT
AACCATGAGTGATAACACTGCGGCCAACTTACTTCTGACAACGATCGGAGGACCGAAGGAGCTAACCGCT
TTTTTGCACAACATGGGGGATCATGTAACTCGCCTTGATCGTTGGGAACCGGAGCTGAATGAAGCCATAC
CAAACGACGAGCGTGACACCACGATGCCTGTAGCAATGGCAACAACGTTGCGCAAACTATTAACTGGCGA
ACTACTTACTCTAGCTTCCCGGCAACAATTAATAGACTGGATGGAGGCGGATAAAGTTGCAGGACCACTT
CTGCGCTCGGCCCTTCCGGCTGGCTGGTTTATTGCTGATAAATCTGGAGCCGGTGAGCGTGGGTCTCGCG
GTATCATTGCAGCACTGGGGCCAGATGGTAAGCCCTCCCGTATCGTAGTTATCTACACGACGGGGAGTCA
GGCAACTATGGATGAACGAAATAGACAGATCGCTGAGATAGGTGCCTCACTGATTAAGCATTGGTAACTG
TCAGACCAAGTTTACTCATATATACTTTAGATTGATTTAAAACTTCATTTTTAATTTAAAAGGATCTAGG
TGAAGATCCTTTTTGATAATCTCATGACCAAAATCCCTTAACGTGAGTTTTCGTTCCACTGAGCGTCAGA
CCCCGTAGAAAAGATCAAAGGATCTTCTTGAGATCCTTTTTTTCTGCGCGTAATCTGCTGCTTGCAAACA
AAAAAACCACCGCTACCAGCGGTGGTTTGTTTGCCGGATCAAGAGCTACCAACTCTTTTTCCGAAGGTAA
CTGGCTTCAGCAGAGCGCAGATACCAAATACTGTTCTTCTAGTGTAGCCGTAGTTAGGCCACCACTTCAA
GAACTCTGTAGCACCGCCTACATACCTCGCTCTGCTAATCCTGTTACCAGTGGCTGCTGCCAGTGGCGAT
AAGTCGTGTCTTACCGGGTTGGACTCAAGACGATAGTTACCGGATAAGGCGCAGCGGTCGGGCTGAACGG
GGGGTTCGTGCACACAGCCCAGCTTGGAGCGAACGACCTACACCGAACTGAGATACCTACAGCGTGAGCT
ATGAGAAAGCGCCACGCTTCCCGAAGGGAGAAAGGCGGACAGGTATCCGGTAAGCGGCAGGGTCGGAACA
GGAGAGCGCACGAGGGAGCTTCCAGGGGGAAACGCCTGGTATCTTTATAGTCCTGTCGGGTTTCGCCACC
TCTGACTTGAGCGTCGATTTTTGTGATGCTCGTCAGGGGGGCGGAGCCTATGGAAAAACGCCAGCAACGC
GGCCTTTTTACGGTTCCTGGCCTTTTGCTGGCCTTTTGCTCACATGTTCTTTCCTGCGTTATCCCCTGAT
TCTGTGGATAACCGTATTACCGCCTTTGAGTGAGCTGATACCGCTCGCCGCAGCCGAACGACCGAGCGCA
GCGAGTCAGTGAGCGAGGAAGCGGAAGAGCGCCCAATACGCAAACCGCCTCTCCCCGCGCGTTGGCCGAT
TCATTAATGCAGCTGGCACGACAGGTTTCCCGACTGGAAAGCGGGCAGTGAGCGCAACGCAATTAATGTG
AGTTAGCTCACTCATTAGGCACCCCAGGCTTTACACTTTATGCTTCCGGCTCGTATGTTGTGTGGAATTG
TGAGCGGATAACAATTTCACACAGGAAACAGCTATGACCATGATTACGCCAAGCGCGCAATTAACCCTCA
CTAAAGGGAACAAAAGCTGGAGCTGCAAGCTTAATGTAGTCTTATGCAATACTCTTGTAGTCTTGCAACA
TGGTAACGATGAGTTAGCAACATGCCTTACAAGGAGAGAAAAAGCACCGTGCATGCCGATTGGTGGAAGT
AAGGTGGTACGATCGTGCCTTATTAGGAAGGCAACAGACGGGTCTGACATGGATTGGACGAACCACTGAA
TTGCCGCATTGCAGAGATATTGTATTTAAGTGCCTAGCTCGATACATAAACGGGTCTCTCTGGTTAGACC
AGATCTGAGCCTGGGAGCTCTCTGGCTAACTAGGGAACCCACTGCTTAAGCCTCAATAAAGCTTGCCTTG
AGTGCTTCAAGTAGTGTGTGCCCGTCTGTTGTGTGACTCTGGTAACTAGAGATCCCTCAGACCCTTTTAG
TCAGTGTGGAAAATCTCTAGCAGTGGCGCCCGAACAGGGACTTGAAAGCGAAAGGGAAACCAGAGGAGCT
CTCTCGACGCAGGACTCGGCTTGCTGAAGCGCGCACGGCAAGAGGCGAGGGGCGGCGACTGGTGAGTACG
CCAAAAATTTTGACTAGCGGAGGCTAGAAGGAGAGAGATGGGTGCGAGAGCGTCAGTATTAAGCGGGGGA
GAATTAGATCGCGATGGGAAAAAATTCGGTTAAGGCCAGGGGGAAAGAAAAAATATAAATTAAAACATAT
AGTATGGGCAAGCAGGGAGCTAGAACGATTCGCAGTTAATCCTGGCCTGTTAGAAACATCAGAAGGCTGT
AGACAAATACTGGGACAGCTACAACCATCCCTTCAGACAGGATCAGAAGAACTTAGATCATTATATAATA
CAGTAGCAACCCTCTATTGTGTGCATCAAAGGATAGAGATAAAAGACACCAAGGAAGCTTTAGACAAGAT
AGAGGAAGAGCAAAACAAAAGTAAGACCACCGCACAGCAAGCGGCCGCTGATCTTCAGACCTGGAGGAGG
AGATATGAGGGACAATTGGAGAAGTGAATTATATAAATATAAAGTAGTAAAAATTGAACCATTAGGAGTA
GCACCCACCAAGGCAAAGAGAAGAGTGGTGCAGAGAGAAAAAAGAGCAGTGGGAATAGGAGCTTTGTTCC
TTGGGTTCTTGGGAGCAGCAGGAAGCACTATGGGCGCAGCGTCAATGACGCTGACGGTACAGGCCAGACA
ATTATTGTCTGGTATAGTGCAGCAGCAGAACAATTTGCTGAGGGCTATTGAGGCGCAACAGCATCTGTTG
CAACTCACAGTCTGGGGCATCAAGCAGCTCCAGGCAAGAATCCTGGCTGTGGAAAGATACCTAAAGGATC
AACAGCTCCTGGGGATTTGGGGTTGCTCTGGAAAACTCATTTGCACCACTGCTGTGCCTTGGAATGCTAG
TTGGAGTAATAAATCTCTGGAACAGATTTGGAATCACACGACCTGGATGGAGTGGGACAGAGAAATTAAC
AATTACACAAGCTTAATACACTCCTTAATTGAAGAATCGCAAAACCAGCAAGAAAAGAATGAACAAGAAT
TATTGGAATTAGATAAATGGGCAAGTTTGTGGAATTGGTTTAACATAACAAATTGGCTGTGGTATATAAA
ATTATTCATAATGATAGTAGGAGGCTTGGTAGGTTTAAGAATAGTTTTTGCTGTACTTTCTATAGTGAAT
AGAGTTAGGCAGGGATATTCACCATTATCGTTTCAGACCCACCTCCCAACCCCGAGGGGACCCAGAGAGG
GCCTATTTCCCATGATTCCTTCATATTTGCATATACGATACAAGGCTGTTAGAGAGATAATTAGAATTAA
TTTGACTGTAAACACAAAGATATTAGTACAAAATACGTGACGTAGAAAGTAATAATTTCTTGGGTAGTTT
GCAGTTTTAAAATTATGTTTTAAAATGGACTATCATATGCTTACCGTAACTTGAAAGTATTTCGATTTCT
TGGCTTTATATATCTTGTGGAAAGGACGAAACACCGTGTTAAGGCGTATCTCACTGGTTTTAGAGCTAGA
AATAGCAAGTTAAAATAAGGCTAGTCCGTTATCAACTTGAAAAAGTGGCACCGAGTCGGTGCTTTTTTAA
GCTTGGCGTAACTAGATCTTGAGACAAATGGCAGTATTCATCCACAATTTTAAAAGAAAAGGGGGGATTG
GGGGGTACAGTGCAGGGGAAAGAATAGTAGACATAATAGCAACAGACATACAAACTAAAGAATTACAAAA
ACAAATTACAAAAATTCAAAATTTTCGGGTTTATTACAGGGACAGCAGAGATCCACTTTGGCGCCGGCTC
GAGGGGG
