>Addgene plasmid #77685 | PFKFB2 gRNA (BRDN0001145863) | depositor partial sequence | sequence record 145145 | Target Sequence
TGTTAAGGCGTATCTCACTG
