>Addgene plasmid #77685 | PFKFB2 gRNA (BRDN0001145863) | addgene partial sequence | sequence record 188235 | hU6-F
TAGAAAGTAATAATTTCTTGGGTAGTTTGCAGTTTTAAAATTATGTTTTAAAATGGACTATCATATGCTT
ACCGTAACTTGAAAGTATTTCGATTTCTTGGCTTTATATATCTTGTGGAAAGGACGAAACACCGTGTTAA
GGCGTATCTCACTGGTTTTAGAGCTAGAAATAGCAAGTTAAAATAAGGCTAGTCCGTTATCAACTTGAAA
AAGTGGCACCGAGTCGGTGCTTTTTTAAGCTTGGCGTAACTAGATCTTGAGACAAATGGCAGTATTCATC
CACAATTTTAAAAGAAAAGGGGGGATTGGGGGGTACAGTGCAGGGGAAAGAATAGTAGACATAATAGCAA
CAGACATACAAACTAAAGAATTACAAAAACAAATTACAAAAATTCAAAATTTTCGGGTTTATTACAGGGA
CAGCAGAGATCCACTTTGGCGCCGGCTCGAGGGGGCCCGGGTGCAAAGATGGATAAAGTTTTAAACAGAG
AGGAATCTTTGCAGCTAATGGACCTTCTAGGTCTTGAAAGGAGTGGGAATTGGCTCCGGTGCCCGTCAGT
GGGCAGAGCG
